>Addgene plasmid #148310 | pT7-EGFP-C1-HsYTHDF2_AB | addgene full sequence | sequence record 384639 | Addgene NGS Result
TAGTTATTAATAGTAATCAATTACGGGGTCATTAGTTCATAGCCCATATATGGAGTTCCGCGTTACATAA
CTTACGGTAAATGGCCCGCCTGGCTGACCGCCCAACGACCCCCGCCCATTGACGTCAATAATGACGTATG
TTCCCATAGTAACGCCAATAGGGACTTTCCATTGACGTCAATGGGTGGAGTATTTACGGTAAACTGCCCA
CTTGGCAGTACATCAAGTGTATCATATGCCAAGTACGCCCCCTATTGACGTCAATGACGGTAAATGGCCC
GCCTGGCATTATGCCCAGTACATGACCTTATGGGACTTTCCTACTTGGCAGTACATCTACGTATTAGTCA
TCGCTATTACCATGGTGATGCGGTTTTGGCAGTACATCAATGGGCGTGGATAGCGGTTTGACTCACGGGG
ATTTCCAAGTCTCCACCCCATTGACGTCAATGGGAGTTTGTTTTGGCACCAAAATCAACGGGACTTTCCA
AAATGTCGTAACAACTCCGCCCCATTGACGCAAATGGGCGGTAGGCGTGTACGGTGGGAGGTCTATATAA
GCAGAGCTCTCTGGCTAACTAGAGAACCCACTGCTTACTGGCTTATCGAAATTAATACGACTCACTATAG
GGAGACCCAAGCTCTAGCGCTACCGGTCGCCACCATGGTGAGCAAGGGCGAGGAGCTGTTCACCGGGGTG
GTGCCCATCCTGGTCGAGCTGGACGGCGACGTAAACGGCCACAAGTTCAGCGTGTCCGGCGAGGGCGAGG
GCGATGCCACCTACGGCAAGCTGACCCTGAAGTTCATCTGCACCACCGGCAAGCTGCCCGTGCCCTGGCC
CACCCTCGTGACCACCCTGACCTACGGCGTGCAGTGCTTCAGCCGCTACCCCGACCACATGAAGCAGCAC
GACTTCTTCAAGTCCGCCATGCCCGAAGGCTACGTCCAGGAGCGCACCATCTTCTTCAAGGACGACGGCA
ACTACAAGACCCGCGCCGAGGTGAAGTTCGAGGGCGACACCCTGGTGAACCGCATCGAGCTGAAGGGCAT
CGACTTCAAGGAGGACGGCAACATCCTGGGGCACAAGCTGGAGTACAACTACAACAGCCACAACGTCTAT
ATCATGGCCGACAAGCAGAAGAACGGCATCAAGGTGAACTTCAAGATCCGCCACAACATCGAGGACGGCA
GCGTGCAGCTCGCCGACCACTACCAGCAGAACACCCCCATCGGCGACGGCCCCGTGCTGCTGCCCGACAA
CCACTACCTGAGCACCCAGTCCGCCCTGAGCAAAGACCCCAACGAGAAGCGCGATCACATGGTCCTGCTG
GAGTTCGTGACCGCCGCCGGGATCACTCTCGGCATGGACGAGCTGTACAAGTCCGGACTCAGATCTCGAG
CAATGTCGGCCAGCAGCCTCTTGGAGCAGAGACCAAAAGGTCAAGGAAACAAAGTACAAAATGGATCTGT
ACATCAAAAGGATGGATTAAACGATGATGATTTTGAACCTTACTTGAGTCCACAGGCAAGGCCCAATAAT
GCATATACTGCCATGTCAGATTCCTACTTACCCAGTTACTACAGTCCCTCCATTGGCTTCTCCTATTCTT
TGGGTGAAGCTGCTTGGTCTACGGGGGGTGACACAGCCATGCCCTACTTAACTTCTTATGGACAGCTGAG
CAACGGAGAGCCCCACTTCCTACCAGATGCAATGTTTGGGCAACCAGGAGCCCTAGGTAGCACTCCATTT
CTTGGTCAGCATGGTTTTAATTTCTTTCCCAGTGGGATTGACTTCTCAGCATGGGGAAATAACAGTTCTC
AGGGACAGTCTACTCAGAGCTCTGGATATAGTAGCAATTATGCTTATGCACCTAGCTCCTTAGGTGGAGC
CATGATTGATGGACAGTCAGCTTTTGCCAATGAGACCCTCAATAAGGCTCCTGGCATGAATACTATAGAC
CAAGGGATGGCAGCACTGAAGTTGGGTAGCACAGAAGTTGCAAGCAATGTTCCAAAAGTTGTAGGTTCTG
CTGTTGGTAGCGGGTCCATTACTAGTAACATCGTGGCTTCCAATAGTTTGCCTCCAGCCACCATTGCTCC
TCCAAAACCAGCATCTTGGGCTGATATTGCTAGCAAGCCTGCAAAACAGCAACCTAAACTGAAGACCAAG
AATGGCATTGCAGGGTCAAGTCTTCCGCCACCCCCGATAAAGCATAACATGGATATTGGAACTTGGGATA
ACAAGGGTCCCGTTGCAAAAGCCCCCTCACAGGCTTTGGTTCAGAATATAGGTCAGCCAACCCAGGGGTC
TCCTCAGCCTGTAGGTCAGCAGGCTAACAATAGCCCACCAGTGGCTCAGGCATCAGTAGGGCAACAGACA
CAGCCATTGCCTCCACCTCCACCACAGCCTGCCCAGCTTTCAGTCCAGCAACAGGCAGCTCAGCCAACCC
GCTGGGTAGCACCTCGGAACCGTGGCAGTGGGTTCGGTCATAATGGGGTGGATGGTAATGGAGTAGGACA
GTCTCAGGCTGGTTCTGGATCTACTCCTTCAGAACCCCACCCAGTGTTGGAGAAGCTTCGGTCCATTAAT
AACTATAACCCCAAAGATTTTGACTGGAATCTGAAACATGGCCGGGTTTTCATCATTAAGAGCTACTCTG
AGGACGATATTCACCGTTCCATTAAGTATAATATTTGGTGCAGCACAGAGCATGGTAACAAGAGACTGGA
TGCTGCTTATCGTTCCATGAACGGGAAAGGCCCCGTTTACTTACTTTTCAGTGTCAACGGCAGTGGACAC
TTCTGTGGCGTGGCAGAAATGAAATCTGCTGTGGACTACAACACATGTGCAGGTGTGTGGTCCCAGGACA
AATGGAAGGGTCGTTTTGATGTCAGGTGGATTTTTGTGAAGGACGTTCCCAATAGCCAACTGCGACACAT
TCGCCTAGAGAACAACGAGAATAAACCAGTGACCAACTCTAGGGACACTCAGGAAGTGCCTCTGGAAAAG
GCTAAGCAGGTGTTGAAAATTATAGCCAGCTACAAGCACACCACTTCCATTTTTGATGACTTCTCACACT
ATGAGAAACGCCAAGAGGAAGAAGAAAGTGTTAAAAAGGAACGTCAAGGTCGTGGGAAATAACCGCGGGC
CCGGGATCCACCGGATCTAGATAACTGATCATAATCAGCCATACCACATTTGTAGAGGTTTTACTTGCTT
TAAAAAACCTCCCACACCTCCCCCTGAACCTGAAACATAAAATGAATGCAATTGTTGTTGTTAACTTGTT
TATTGCAGCTTATAATGGTTACAAATAAAGCAATAGCATCACAAATTTCACAAATAAAGCATTTTTTTCA
CTGCATTCTAGTTGTGGTTTGTCCAAACTCATCAATGTATCTTAACGCGTAAATTGTAAGCGTTAATATT
TTGTTAAAATTCGCGTTAAATTTTTGTTAAATCAGCTCATTTTTTAACCAATAGGCCGAAATCGGCAAAA
TCCCTTATAAATCAAAAGAATAGACCGAGATAGGGT
[37 nt withheld, positions 3537-3573]
AAAGAACGTGGACTCCAACGTCAAAGG
[49 nt withheld, positions 3601-3649]
T
[91 nt withheld, positions 3651-3741]
G
[124 nt withheld, positions 3743-3866]
CAGGTGGCACTTTTCGGGGAAATGTGCGCGGAACCCCTATTTGTTTATTTTTCTAAATACATTCAAATAT
GTATCCGCTCATGAGACAATAACCCTGATAAATGCTTCAATAATATTGAAAAAGGAAGAGTCCTGAGGCG
GAAAGAACCAGCTGTGGAATGTGTGTCAGTTAGGGTGTGGAAAGTCCCCAGGCTCCCCAGCAGGCAGAAG
TATGCAAAGCATGCATCTCAATTAGTCAGCAACCAGGTGTGGAAAGTCCCCAGGCTCCCCAGCAGGCAGA
AGTATGCAAAGCATGCATCTCAATTAGTCAGCAACCATAGTCCCGCCCCTAACTCCGCCCATCCCGCCCC
TAACTCCGCCCAGTTCCGCCCATTCTCCGCCCCATGGCTGACTAATTTTTTTTATTTATGCAGAGGCCGA
GGCCGCCTCGGCCTCTGAGCTATTCCAGAAGTAGTGAGGAGGCTTTTTTGGAGGCCTAGGCTTTTGCAAA
GATCGATCAAGAGACAGGATGAGGATCGTTTCGCATGATTGAACAAGATGGATTGCACGCAGGTTCTCCG
GCCGCTTGGGTGGAGAGGCTATTCGGCTATGACTGGGCACAACAGACAATCGGCTGCTCTGATGCCGCCG
TGTTCCGGCTGTCAGCGCAGGGGCGCCCGGTTCTTTTTGTCAAGACCGACCTGTCCGGTGCCCTGAATGA
ACTGCAAGACGAGGCAGCGCGGCTATCGTGGCTGGCCACGACGGGCGTTCCTTGCGCAGCTGTGCTCGAC
GTTGTCACTGAAGCGGGAAGGGACTGGCTGCTATTGGGCGAAGTGCCGGGGCAGGATCTCCTGTCATCTC
ACCTTGCTCCTGCCGAGAAAGTATCCATCATGGCTGATGCAATGCGGCGGCTGCATACGCTTGATCCGGC
TACCTGCCCATTCGACCACCAAGCGAAACATCGCATCGAGCGAGCACGTACTCGGATGGAAGCCGGTCTT
GTCGATCAGGATGATCTGGACGAAGAGCATCAGGGGCTCGCGCCAGCCGAACTGTTCGCCAGGCTCAAGG
CGAGCATGCCCGACGGCGAGGATCTCGTCGTGACCCATGGCGATGCCTGCTTGCCGAATATCATGGTGGA
AAATGGCCGCTTTTCTGGATTCATCGACTGTGGCCGGCTGGGTGTGGCGGACCGCTATCAGGACATAGCG
TTGGCTACCCGTGATATTGCTGAAGAGCTTGGCGGCGAATGGGCTGACCGCTTCCTCGTGCTTTACGGTA
TCGCCGCTCCCGATTCGCAGCGCATCGCCTTCTATCGCCTTCTTGACGAGTTCTTCTGAGCGGGACTCTG
GGGTTCGAAATGACCGACCAAGCGACGCCCAACCTGCCATCACGAGATTTCGATTCCACCGCCGCCTTCT
ATGAAAGGTTGGGCTTCGGAATCGTTTTCCGGGACGCCGGCTGGATGATCCTCCAGCGCGGGGATCTCAT
GCTGGAGTTCTTCGCCCACCCTAGGGGGAGGCTAACTGAAACACGGAAGGAGACAATACCGGAAGGAACC
CGCGCTATGACGGCAATAAAAAGACAGAATAAAACGCACGGTGTTGGGTCGTTTGTTCATAAACGCGGGG
TTCGGTCCCAGGGCTGGCACTCTGTCGATACCCCACCGAGACCCCATTGGGGCCAATACGCCCGCGTTTC
TTCCTTTTCCCCACCCCACCCCCCAAGTTCGGGTGAAGGCCCAGGGCTCGCAGCCAACGTCGGGGCGGCA
GGCCCTGCCATAGCCTCAGGTTACTCATATATACTTTAGATTGATTTAAAACTTCATTTTTAATTTAAAA
GGATCTAGGTGAAGATCCTTTTTGATAATCTCATGACCAAAATCCCTTAACGTGAGTTTTCGTTCCACTG
AGCGTCAGACCCCGTAGAAAAGATCAAAGGATCTTCTTGAGATCCTTTTTTTCTGCGCGTAATCTGCTGC
TTGCAAACAAAAAAACCACCGCTACCAGCGGTGGTTTGTTTGCCGGATCAAGAGCTACCAACTCTTTTTC
CGAAGGTAACTGGCTTCAGCAGAGCGCAGATACCAAATACTGTTCTTCTAGTGTAGCCGTAGTTAGGCCA
CCACTTCAAGAACTCTGTAGCACCGCCTACATACCTCGCTCTGCTAATCCTGTTACCAGTGGCTGCTGCC
AGTGGCGATAAGTCGTGTCTTACCGGGTTGGACTCAAGACGATAGTTACCGGATAAGGCGCAGCGGTCGG
GCTGAACGGGGGGTTCGTGCACACAGCCCAGCTTGGAGCGAACGACCTACACCGAACTGAGATACCTACA
GCGTGAGCTATGAGAAAGCGCCACGCTTCCCGAAGGGAGAAAGGCGGACAGGTATCCGGTAAGCGGCAGG
GTCGGAACAGGAGAGCGCACGAGGGAGCTTCCAGGGGGAAACGCCTGGTATCTTTATAGTCCTGTCGGGT
TTCGCCACCTCTGACTTGAGCGTCGATTTTTGTGATGCTCGTCAGGGGGGCGGAGCCTATGGAAAAACGC
CAGCAACGCGGCCTTTTTACGGTTCCTGGCCTTTTGCTGGCCTTTTGCTCACATGTTCTTTCCTGCGTTA
TCCCCTGATTCTGTGGATAACCGTATTACCGCCATGCAT
Features (pLannotate 1.2.2; 18 found; start..end, strand, type, name):
     61..364     +  enhancer       CMV enhancer: human cytomegalovirus immediate early enhancer
    365..568     +  promoter       CMV promoter: human cytomegalovirus (CMV) immediate early promoter
    564..597     +  LTR            5' LTR (truncated) (fragment): truncated 5' long terminal repeat (LTR) from HIV-1
    613..631     +  promoter       T7 promoter: promoter for bacteriophage T7 RNA polymerase
    665..1381    +  CDS            EGFP: EGFP is a basic (constitutively fluorescent) green fluorescent protein published in 1996, derived from Aequorea victoria. It is reported to be a rapidly-maturing weak dimer with moderate acid sensitivity.
   1382..1401    +  misc_feature   MCS (fragment): multiple cloning site
   1403..3139    +  CDS            YTHDF2: YTHD2_HUMAN - Also known as HGRG8 From Homo sapiens (Human).
   3142..3164    +  misc_feature   MCS (fragment): multiple cloning site
   3176..3260    +  CDS            large T antigen (fragment): large T antigen from SV40 (simian virus 40)
   3283..3404    +  polyA_signal   SV40 poly(A) signal: SV40 polyadenylation signal
   3438..3866    -  rep_origin     f1 ori (sequence partly withheld): f1 bacteriophage origin of replication; arrow indicates direction of (+) strand synthesis
   3893..3997    +  promoter       AmpR promoter: bla
   3999..4356    +  promoter       SV40 promoter: SV40 enhancer and early promoter
   4391..5185    +  CDS            NeoR/KanR: aminoglycoside phosphotransferase from Tn5; aph(3')-II (or nptII); confers resistance to neomycin, kanamycin, and G418 (Geneticin®)
   5206..5358    +  CDS            ble (fragment): BLE_KLEPN - Experimental evidence at protein level: Swiss-Prot protein existence level 1. Binding protein with a strong affinity to the bleomycin family of antibiotics. Binds to CL990; an antimitotic-antibiotic compound. From Klebsiella pneumoniae.
   5417..5464    +  polyA_signal   HSV TK poly(A) signal: herpes simplex virus thymidine kinase polyadenylation signal (Cole and Stacy, 1985)
   5555..5571    -  polyA_signal   bGH poly(A) signal (fragment): bovine growth hormone polyadenylation signal
   5793..6381    +  rep_origin     ori: high-copy-number ColE1/pMB1/pBR322/pUC origin of replication
