[The description below was written by a language model from this plasmid's Addgene catalogue record and pLannotate feature annotations shown in this document.]
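Description:
pT7-EGFP-C1-HsYTHDF2_AB is a 6,495 nt mammalian expression plasmid encoding human YTHDF2 fused to the C-terminus of EGFP. The catalogue lists the backbone as unknown, but the name and feature layout fit an EGFP-C1-style vector modified to carry a T7 promoter. It replicates in E. coli from a high-copy ColE1/pUC-type origin and also carries an f1 origin, which allows single-stranded DNA production. Selection relies on a single NeoR/KanR (Tn5 aminoglycoside phosphotransferase) gene placed behind tandem bacterial (AmpR/bla) and SV40 early promoters and followed by an HSV TK polyadenylation signal. This gene gives kanamycin resistance in bacteria and can give G418 resistance in mammalian cells.

The expression cassette is driven by the human CMV immediate-early enhancer and promoter. A bacteriophage T7 promoter lies just upstream of the coding region, which would also permit transcription by T7 RNA polymerase. The EGFP coding sequence is followed by a short remnant of the multiple cloning site and then the YTHDF2 open reading frame, so the MCS fragment serves as the linker. According to the depositor, the open reading frame was taken from transcript variant 1. An SV40 polyadenylation signal terminates the transcript. Several short annotated fragments (HIV-1 LTR, SV40 large T antigen, ble, bGH poly(A)) are most likely sequence-similarity hits within backbone regions rather than functional elements.

The stated purpose is mammalian expression of YTHDF2, and the EGFP tag would allow fluorescence-based detection or localisation of the protein. The record gives no specific application. The feature table derives from the repository's own NGS sequence, and the depositor cautions that the sequence it supplied may be theoretical and may differ from the repository's results.
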