Addgene plasmid #148310: pT7-EGFP-C1-HsYTHDF2_AB
Purpose: Mammalian Expression of HsYTHDF2
Depositing lab: Elisa Izaurralde.
Backbone
  Vector backbone: Unknown
  Vector type: Mammalian Expression
Growth in bacteria
  Bacterial resistance: Kanamycin, 50 μg/mL
  Growth temperature: 37°C
  Growth strain: DH5alpha
  Copy number: High Copy
Gene/Insert
  Gene/Insert name: HsYTHDF2
  Species: H. sapiens (human)
  Entrez Gene: YTHDF2 (a.k.a. CAHL, DF2, HGRG8, NY-REN-2)
  Cloning method: Unknown
Terms and licenses: Academic/Nonprofit Terms; Industry Terms: Not Available to Industry
Depositor comments: ORF extracted from transcript variant 1 NCBI: NM_016258.2 Plasmids from this collection were made available to the research community and donated after the lab closed. Please note that the sequence provided by the depositing laboratory may be theoretical/predicted or based on Sanger sequencing results. There may be discrepancies between sequencing results obtained by Addgene and the depositor sequence. If an Addgene verified sequence is not available, please contact before placing your order to request that our lab fully sequence the plasmid.
How to cite: pT7-EGFP-C1-HsYTHDF2_AB was a gift from Elisa Izaurralde (Addgene plasmid # 148310 ; http://n2t.net/addgene:148310 ; RRID:Addgene_148310)
